>Addgene plasmid #109002 | pLG1-puro Non-targeting sgRNA 1 | addgene full sequence | sequence record 213370 | Addgene NGS Result
GACATTGATTATTGACTAGTTATTAATAGTAATCAATTACGGGGTCATTAGTTCATAGCCCATATATGGA
GTTCCGCGTTACATAACTTACGGTAAATGGCCCGCCTGGCTGACCGCCCAACGACCCCCGCCCATTGACG
TCAATAATGACGTATGTTCCCATAGTAACGCCAATAGGGACTTTCCATTGACGTCAATGGGTGGAGTATT
TACGGTAAACTGCCCACTTGGCAGTACATCAAGTGTATCATATGCCAAGTACGCCCCCTATTGACGTCAA
TGACGGTAAATGGCCCGCCTGGCATTATGCCCAGTACATGACCTTATGGGACTTTCCTACTTGGCAGTAC
ATCTACGTATTAGTCATCGCTATTACCATGGTGATGCGGTTTTGGCAGTACATCAATGGGCGTGGATAGC
GGTTTGACTCACGGGGATTTCCAAGTCTCCACCCCATTGACGTCAATGGGAGTTTGTTTTGGCACCAAAA
TCAACGGGACTTTCCAAAATGTCGTAACAACTCCGCCCCATTGACGCAAATGGGCGGTAGGCGTGTACGG
TGGGAGGTCTATATAAGCAGCGCGTTTTGCCTGTACTGGGTCTCTCTGGTTAGACCAGATCTGAGCCTGG
GAGCTCTCTGGCTAACTAGGGAACCCACTGCTTAAGCCTCAATAAAGCTTGCCTTGAGTGCTTCAAGTAG
TGTGTGCCCGTCTGTTGTGTGACTCTGGTAACTAGAGATCCCTCAGACCCTTTTAGTCAGTGTGGAAAAT
CTCTAGCAGTGGCGCCCGAACAGGGACTTGAAAGCGAAAGGGAAACCAGAGGAGCTCTCTCGACGCAGGA
CTCGGCTTGCTGAAGCGCGCACGGCAAGAGGCGAGGGGCGGCGACTGGTGAGTACGCCAAAAATTTTGAC
TAGCGGAGGCTAGAAGGAGAGAGATGGGTGCGAGAGCGTCAGTATTAAGCGGGGGAGAATTAGATCGCGA
TGGGAAAAAATTCGGTTAAGGCCAGGGGGAAAGAAAAAATATAAATTAAAACATATAGTATGGGCAAGCA
GGGAGCTAGAACGATTCGCAGTTAATCCTGGCCTGTTAGAAACATCAGAAGGCTGTAGACAAATACTGGG
ACAGCTACAACCATCCCTTCAGACAGGATCAGAAGAACTTAGATCATTATATAATACAGTAGCAACCCTC
TATTGTGTGCATCAAAGGATAGAGATAAAAGACACCAAGGAAGCTTTAGACAAGATAGAGGAAGAGCAAA
ACAAAAGTAAGACCACCGCACAGCAAGCGGCCGGCCGCTGATCTTCAGACCTGGAGGAGGAGATATGAGG
GACAATTGGAGAAGTGAATTATATAAATATAAAGTAGTAAAAATTGAACCATTAGGAGTAGCACCCACCA
AGGCAAAGAGAAGAGTGGTGCAGAGAGAAAAAAGAGCAGTGGGAATAGGAGCTTTGTTCCTTGGGTTCTT
GGGAGCAGCAGGAAGCACTATGGGCGCAGCGTCAATGACGCTGACGGTACAGGCCAGACAATTATTGTCT
GGTATAGTGCAGCAGCAGAACAATTTGCTGAGGGCTATTGAGGCGCAACAGCATCTGTTGCAACTCACAG
TCTGGGGCATCAAGCAGCTCCAGGCAAGAATCCTGGCTGTGGAAAGATACCTAAAGGATCAACAGCTCCT
GGGGATTTGGGGTTGCTCTGGAAAACTCATTTGCACCACTGCTGTGCCTTGGAATGCTAGTTGGAGTAAT
AAATCTCTGGAACAGATTTGGAATCACACGACCTGGATGGAGTGGGACAGAGAAATTAACAATTACACAA
GCTTAATACACTCCTTAATTGAAGAATCGCAAAACCAGCAAGAAAAGAATGAACAAGAATTATTGGAATT
AGATAAATGGGCAAGTTTGTGGAATTGGTTTAACATAACAAATTGGCTGTGGTATATAAAATTATTCATA
ATGATAGTAGGAGGCTTGGTAGGTTTAAGAATAGTTTTTGCTGTACTTTCTATAGTGAATAGAGTTAGGC
AGGGATATTCACCATTATCGTTTCAGACCCACCTCCCAACCCCGAGGGGACCCGACAGGCCCGAAGGAAT
AGAAGAAGAAGGTGGAGAGAGAGACAGAGACAGATCCATTCGATTAGTGAACGGATCGGCACTGCGTGCG
CCAATTCTGCAGACAAATGGCAGTATTCATCCACAATTTTAAAAGAAAAGGGGGGATTGGGGGGTACAGT
GCAGGGGAAAGAATAGTAGACATAATAGCAACAGACATACAAACTAAAGAATTACAAAAACAAATTACAA
AAATTCAAAATTTTCGGGTTTATTACAGGGACAGCAGAGATCCAGTTTGGTTAGTACCGGGCCCGCCCTG
CAGGTCTAGAGATCCGACGCGCCATCTCTAGGCCCGCGCCGGCCCCCTCGCACGGACTTGTGGGAGAAGC
TCGGCTACTCCCCTGCCCCGGTTAATTTGCATATAATATTTCCTAGTAACTATAGAGGCTTAATGTGCGA
TAAAAGACAGATAATCTGTTCTTTTTAATACTAGCTACATTTTACATGATAGGCTTGGATTTCTATAACT
TCGTATAGCATACATTATACGAAGTTATAAACAGCACAAAAGGAAACTCACCCTAACTGTAAAGTAATTG
TGTGTTTTGAGACTATAAGTATCCCTTGGAGAACCACCTTGTTGGCGCCAAACGTGCCCTGACGGGTTTA
AGAGCTAAGCTGGAAACAGCATAGCAAGTTTAAATAAGGCTAGTCCGTTATCAACTTGAAAAAGTGGCAC
CGAGTCGGTGCTTTTTTTCTCGAGTACTAGGATCCATTAGGCGGCCGCCCTGCAGGGTGGATAACCGTAT
TACCGCCATGCATGTGCCCGTCAGTGGGCAGAGCGCACATCGCCCACAGTCCCCGAGAAGTTGGGGGGAG
GGGTCGGCAATTGAACCGGTGCCTAGAGAAGGTGGCGCGGGGTAAACTGGGAAAGTGATGTCGTGTACTG
GCTCCGCCTTTTTCCCGAGGGTGGGGGAGAACCGTATATAAGTGCAGTAGTCGCCGTGAACGTTCTTTTT
CGCAACGGGTTTGCCGCCAGAACACAGGTAAGTGCCGTGTGTGGTTCCCGCGGGCCTGGCCTCTTTACGG
GTTATGGCCCTTGCGTGCCTTGAATTACTTCCACCTGGCTGCAGTACGTGATTCTTGATCCCGAGCTTCG
GGTTGGAAGTGGGTGGGAGAGTTCGAGGCCTTGCGCTTAAGGAGCCCCTTCGCCTCGTGCTTGAGTTGAG
GCCTGGCCTGGGCGCTGGGGCCGCCGCGTGCGAATCTGGTGGCACCTTCGCGCCTGTCTCGCTGCTTTCG
ATAAGTCTCTAGCCATTTAAAATTTTTGATGACCTGCTGCGACGCTTTTTTTCTGGCAAGATAGTCTTGT
AAATGCGGGCCAAGATCTGCACACTGGTATTTCGGTTTTTGGGGCCGCGGGCGGCGACGGGGCCCGTGCG
TCCCAGCGCACATGTTCGGCGAGGCGGGGCCTGCGAGCGCGGCCACCGAGAATCGGACGGGGGTAGTCTC
AAGCTGGCCGGCCTGCTCTGGTGCCTGGCCTCGCGCCGCCGTGTATCGCCCCGCCCTGGGCGGCAAGGCT
GGCCCGGTCGGCACCAGTTGCGTGAGCGGAAAGATGGCCGCTTCCCGGCCCTGCTGCAGGGAGCTCAAAA
TGGAGGACGCGGCGCTCGGGAGAGCGGGCGGGTGAGTCACCCACACAAAGGAAAAGGGCCTTTCCGTCCT
CAGCCGTCGCTTCATGTGACTCCACGGAGTACCGGGCGCCGTCCAGGCACCTCGATTAGTTCTCGCGCTT
TTGGAGTACGTCGTCTTTAGGTTGGGGGGAGGGGTTTTATGCGATGGAGTTTCCCCACACTGAGTGGGTG
GAGACTGAAGTTAGGCCAGCTTGGCACTTGATGTAATTCTCCTTGGAATTTGCCCTTTTTGAGTTTGGAT
CTTGGTTCATTCTCAAGCCTCAGACAGTGGTTCAAAGTTTTTTTCTTCCATTTCAGGTGTCGTGAGCTAG
CCCACCATGACCGAGTACAAGCCCACGGTGCGCCTCGCCACCCGCGACGACGTCCCCCGGGCCGTACGCA
CCCTCGCCGCCGCGTTCGCCGACTACCCCGCCACGCGCCACACCGTCGACCCGGACCGCCACATCGAGCG
GGTCACCGAGCTGCAAGAACTCTTCCTCACGCGCGTCGGGCTCGACATCGGCAAGGTGTGGGTCGCGGAC
GACGGCGCCGCGGTGGCGGTCTGGACCACGCCGGAGAGCGTCGAAGCGGGGGCGGTGTTCGCCGAGATCG
GCCCGCGCATGGCCGAGTTGAGCGGTTCCCGGCTGGCCGCGCAGCAACAGATGGAAGGCCTCCTGGCGCC
GCACCGGCCCAAGGAGCCCGCGTGGTTCCTGGCCACCGTCGGCGTCTCGCCCGACCACCAGGGCAAGGGT
CTGGGCAGCGCCGTCGTGCTCCCCGGAGTGGAGGCGGCCGAGCGCGCCGGGGTGCCCGCCTTCCTGGAGA
CCTCCGCGCCCCGCAACCTCCCCTTCTACGAGCGGCTCGGCTTCACCGTCACCGCCGACGTCGAGGTGCC
CGAAGGACCGCGCACCTGGTGCATGACCCGCAAGCCCGGTGCCGGATCGGGAGAGGGCAGAGGAAGTCTG
CTAACATGCGGTGACGTCGAGGAGAATCCTGGCCCACCGGTCGCCACCAGCGAGCTGATTAAGGAGAACA
TGCACATGAAGCTGTACATGGAGGGCACCGTGGACAACCATCACTTCAAGTGCACATCCGAGGGCGAAGG
CAAGCCCTACGAGGGCACCCAGACCATGAGAATCAAGGTGGTCGAGGGCGGCCCTCTCCCCTTCGCCTTC
GACATCCTGGCTACTAGCTTCCTCTACGGCAGCAAGACCTTCATCAACCACACCCAGGGCATCCCCGACT
TCTTCAAGCAGTCCTTCCCTGAGGGCTTCACATGGGAGAGAGTCACCACATACGAAGACGGGGGCGTGCT
GACCGCTACCCAGGACACCAGCCTCCAGGACGGCTGCCTCATCTACAACGTCAAGATCAGAGGGGTGAAC
TTCACATCCAACGGCCCTGTGATGCAGAAGAAAACACTCGGCTGGGAGGCCTTCACCGAGACGCTGTACC
CCGCTGACGGCGGCCTGGAAGGCAGAAACGACATGGCCCTGAAGCTCGTGGGCGGGAGCCATCTGATCGC
AAACATCAAGACCACATATAGATCCAAGAAACCCGCTAAGAACCTCAAGATGCCTGGCGTCTACTATGTG
GACTACAGACTGGAAAGAATCAAGGAGGCCAACAACGAGACCTACGTCGAGCAGCACGAGGTGGCAGTGG
CCAGATACTGCGACCTCCCTAGCAAACTGGGGCACAAGCTTAATTAAGAATTCGTCGAGGGACCTAATAA
CTTCGTATAGCATACATTATACGAAGTTATACATGTTTAAGGGTTCCGGTTCCACTAGGTACAATTCGAT
ATCAAGCTTATCGATAATCAACCTCTGGATTACAAAATTTGTGAAAGATTGACTGGTATTCTTAACTATG
TTGCTCCTTTTACGCTATGTGGATACGCTGCTTTAATGCCTTTGTATCATGCTATTGCTTCCCGTATGGC
TTTCATTTTCTCCTCCTTGTATAAATCCTGGTTGCTGTCTCTTTATGAGGAGTTGTGGCCCGTTGTCAGG
CAACGTGGCGTGGTGTGCACTGTGTTTGCTGACGCAACCCCCACTGGTTGGGGCATTGCCACCACCTGTC
AGCTCCTTTCCGGGACTTTCGCTTTCCCCCTCCCTATTGCCACGGCGGAACTCATCGCCGCCTGCCTTGC
CCGCTGCTGGACAGGGGCTCGGCTGTTGGGCACTGACAATTCCGTGGTGTTGTCGGGGAAATCATCGTCC
TTTCCTTGGCTGCTCGCCTGTGTTGCCACCTGGATTCTGCGCGGGACGTCCTTCTGCTACGTCCCTTCGG
CCCTCAATCCAGCGGACCTTCCTTCCCGCGGCCTGCTGCCGGCTCTGCGGCCTCTTCCGCGTCTTCGCCT
TCGCCCTCAGACGAGTCGGATCTCCCTTTGGGCCGCCTCCCCGCATCGATACCGTCGACCTCGATCGAGA
CCTAGAAAAACATGGAGCAATCACAAGTAGCAATACAGCAGCTACCAATGCTGATTGTGCCTGGCTAGAA
GCACAAGAGGAGGAGGAGGTGGGTTTTCCAGTCACACCTCAGGTACCTTTAAGACCAATGACTTACAAGG
CAGCTGTAGATCTTAGCCACTTTTTAAAAGAAAAGGGGGGACTGGAAGGGCTAATTCACTCCCAACGAAG
ACAAGATATCCTTGATCTGTGGATCTACCACACACAAGGCTACTTCCCTGATTGGCAGAACTACACACCA
GGGCCAGGGATCAGATATCCACTGACCTTTGGATGGTGCTACAAGCTAGTACCAGTTGAGCAAGAGAAGG
TAGAAGAAGCCAATGAAGGAGAGAACACCCGCTTGTTACACCCTGTGAGCCTGCATGGGATGGATGACCC
GGAGAGAGAAGTATTAGAGTGGAGGTTTGACAGCCGCCTAGCATTTCATCACATGGCCCGAGAGCTGCAT
CCGGACTGTACTGGGTCTCTCTGGTTAGACCAGATCTGAGCCTGGGAGCTCTCTGGCTAACTAGGGAACC
CACTGCTTAAGCCTCAATAAAGCTTGCCTTGAGTGCTTCAAGTAGTGTGTGCCCGTCTGTTGTGTGACTC
TGGTAACTAGAGATCCCTCAGACCCTTTTAGTCAGTGTGGAAAATCTCTAGCAGCATGTGAGCAAAAGGC
CAGCAAAAGGCCAGGAACCGTAAAAAGGCCGCGTTGCTGGCGTTTTTCCATAGGCTCCGCCCCCCTGACG
AGCATCACAAAAATCGACGCTCAAGTCAGAGGTGGCGAAACCCGACAGGACTATAAAGATACCAGGCGTT
TCCCCCTGGAAGCTCCCTCGTGCGCTCTCCTGTTCCGACCCTGCCGCTTACCGGATACCTGTCCGCCTTT
CTCCCTTCGGGAAGCGTGGCGCTTTCTCATAGCTCACGCTGTAGGTATCTCAGTTCGGTGTAGGTCGTTC
GCTCCAAGCTGGGCTGTGTGCACGAACCCCCCGTTCAGCCCGACCGCTGCGCCTTATCCGGTAACTATCG
TCTTGAGTCCAACCCGGTAAGACACGACTTATCGCCACTGGCAGCAGCCACTGGTAACAGGATTAGCAGA
GCGAGGTATGTAGGCGGTGCTACAGAGTTCTTGAAGTGGTGGCCTAACTACGGCTACACTAGAAGAACAG
TATTTGGTATCTGCGCTCTGCTGAAGCCAGTTACCTTCGGAAAAAGAGTTGGTAGCTCTTGATCCGGCAA
ACAAACCACCGCTGGTAGCGGTGGTTTTTTTGTTTGCAAGCAGCAGATTACGCGCAGAAAAAAAGGATCT
CAAGAAGATCCTTTGATCTTTTCTACGGGGTCTGACGCTCAGTGGAACGAAAACTCACGTTAAGGGATTT
TGGTCATGAGATTATCAAAAAGGATCTTCACCTAGATCCTTTTAAATTAAAAATGAAGTTTTAAATCAAT
CTAAAGTATATATGAGTAAACTTGGTCTGACAGTTACCAATGCTTAATCAGTGAGGCACCTATCTCAGCG
ATCTGTCTATTTCGTTCATCCATAGTTGCCTGACTCCCCGTCGTGTAGATAACTACGATACGGGAGGGCT
TACCATCTGGCCCCAGTGCTGCAATGATACCGCGAGACCCACGCTCACCGGCTCCAGATTTATCAGCAAT
AAACCAGCCAGCCGGAAGGGCCGAGCGCAGAAGTGGTCCTGCAACTTTATCCGCCTCCATCCAGTCTATT
AATTGTTGCCGGGAAGCTAGAGTAAGTAGTTCGCCAGTTAATAGTTTGCGCAACGTTGTTGCCATTGCTA
CAGGCATCGTGGTGTCACGCTCGTCGTTTGGTATGGCTTCATTCAGCTCCGGTTCCCAACGATCAAGGCG
AGTTACATGATCCCCCATGTTGTGCAAAAAAGCGGTTAGCTCCTTCGGTCCTCCGATCGTTGTCAGAAGT
AAGTTGGCCGCAGTGTTATCACTCATGGTTATGGCAGCACTGCATAATTCTCTTACTGTCATGCCATCCG
TAAGATGCTTTTCTGTGACTGGTGAGTACTCAACCAAGTCATTCTGAGAATAGTGTATGCGGCGACCGAG
TTGCTCTTGCCCGGCGTCAATACGGGATAATACCGCGCCACATAGCAGAACTTTAAAAGTGCTCATCATT
GGAAAACGTTCTTCGGGGCGAAAACTCTCAAGGATCTTACCGCTGTTGAGATCCAGTTCGATGTAACCCA
CTCGTGCACCCAACTGATCTTCAGCATCTTTTACTTTCACCAGCGTTTCTGGGTGAGCAAAAACAGGAAG
GCAAAATGCCGCAAAAAAGGGAATAAGGGCGACACGGAAATGTTGAATACTCATACTCTTCCTTTTTCAA
TATTATTGAAGCATTTATCAGGGTTATTGTCTCATGAGCGGATACATATTTGAATGTATTTAGAAAAATA
AACAAATAGGGGTTCCGCGCACATTTCCCCGAAAAGTGCCACCTGACGTCGACGGATCGGGAGATCTCCC
GATCCCCTATGGTGCACTCTCAGTACAATCTGCTCTGATGCCGCATAGTTAAGCCAGTATCTGCTCCCTG
CTTGTGTGTTGGAGGTCGCTGAGTAGTGCGCGAGCAAAATTTAAGCTACAACAAGGCAAGGCTTGACCGA
CAATTGCATGAAGAATCTGCTTAGGGTTAGGCGTTTTGCGCTGCTTCGCGATGTACGGGCCAGATATACG
CGTT
Features (pLannotate 1.2.2; 23 found; start..end, strand, type, name):
      1..380     +  enhancer       CMV enhancer: human cytomegalovirus immediate early enhancer
    381..580     +  promoter       CMV promoter: human cytomegalovirus (CMV) immediate early promoter
    598..778     +  LTR            5' LTR (truncated): truncated 5' long terminal repeat (LTR) from HIV-1
    825..950     +  misc_feature   HIV-1 Ψ: packaging signal of human immunodeficiency virus type 1
    934..1272    +  CDS            HIV-1 gag (fragment): gag protein from human immunodeficiency virus 1; gag
   1447..1680    +  misc_feature   RRE: The Rev response element (RRE) of HIV-1 allows for Rev-dependent mRNA export from the nucleus to the cytoplasm.
   2057..2157    +  CDS            Rev (fragment): human immunodeficiency virus 1 (HIV-1) Rev protein; rev; enhances nuclear export of unspliced and incompletely spliced viral mRNAs
   2207..2324    +  misc_feature   cPPT/CTS: central polypurine tract and central termination sequence of HIV-1
   2585..2618    +  protein_bind   loxP: Cre-mediated recombination occurs in the 8-bp core sequence (GCATACAT). Cre recombinase
   2744..2811    +  misc_RNA       tracrRNA (fragment): trans-activating CRISPR RNA for the Streptococcus pyogenes CRISPR/Cas9 system
   2884..4055    +  promoter       EF-1α promoter: strong constitutive promoter for human elongation factor EF-1α
   4067..4663    +  CDS            PuroR: puromycin N-acetyltransferase; pac from Streptomyces alboniger; confers resistance to puromycin
   4739..5437    +  CDS            TagBFP: monomeric blue fluorescent protein mammalian codon-optimized
   5457..5490    +  protein_bind   loxP: Cre-mediated recombination occurs in the 8-bp core sequence (GCATACAT). Cre recombinase
   5523..5546    +  misc_feature   MCS (fragment): pBluescript multiple cloning site
   5546..6134    +  misc_feature   WPRE: woodchuck hepatitis virus posttranscriptional regulatory element
   6135..6154    +  misc_feature   MCS (fragment): pBluescript multiple cloning site
   6156..6656    +  CDS            nef (fragment): NEF_HV1LA - Experimental evidence at protein level: Swiss-Prot protein existence level 1. Extracellular Nef protein targets CD4(+) T-lymphocytes for apoptosis by interacting with CXCR4 surface receptors. From Human immunodeficiency virus type 1 group M subtype B (isolate Lai) (HIV-1).
   6663..6843    +  LTR            5' LTR (truncated): truncated 5' long terminal repeat (LTR) from HIV-1
   6905..7493    -  rep_origin     ori: high-copy-number ColE1/pMB1/pBR322/pUC origin of replication
   7664..8524    -  CDS            AmpR: β-lactamase; bla; confers resistance to ampicillin, carbenicillin, and related antibiotics
   8525..8629    -  promoter       AmpR promoter: bla
   8688..8740    -  misc_feature   bom (fragment): basis of mobility region from pBR322
