[The description below was written by a language model from this plasmid's Addgene catalogue record and pLannotate feature annotations shown in this document.]
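Description:
pLG1-puro Non-targeting sgRNA 1 is a lentiviral mammalian expression plasmid built on the pCRISPRia-v2 backbone that carries a control single guide RNA for CRISPR interference experiments. It is propagated in bacteria through a high-copy ColE1/pUC-type origin with ampicillin selection (AmpR). The sequenced record is about 8.9 kb. The viral portion has a CMV enhancer/promoter fused to a truncated HIV-1 5' LTR, which drives production of the genomic RNA in packaging cells. This is followed by the Ψ packaging signal with a gag fragment, the Rev response element for Rev-dependent nuclear export, and the cPPT/CTS. A WPRE to boost transcript expression and a downstream truncated LTR close the transfer cassette.

The payload is a guide annotated as non-targeting for human cells, cloned between retained BstXI and BlpI sites. According to the catalogue entry it is expressed from a mouse U6 promoter. The feature table does not annotate that promoter and picks up only the Streptococcus pyogenes tracrRNA-derived scaffold fragment. Downstream, an EF-1α promoter drives a puromycin resistance gene followed by TagBFP, so transduced cells can be selected with drug or tracked and sorted by blue fluorescence. The element linking the two coding sequences is not annotated. Two loxP sites flank the region spanning the sgRNA scaffold and the marker cassette, which would in principle allow Cre-mediated excision, although the record does not describe this use.

The plasmid encodes no Cas protein and is meant to be paired with a separately delivered dCas9-KRAB construct. There it serves as the negative control alongside gene-targeting guides in knockdown experiments.
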