Addgene plasmid #109002: pLG1-puro Non-targeting sgRNA 1
Purpose: CRISPRi knockdown of targeted gene (to be used with Addgene #102244 or other dCas9-KRAB constructs)
Depositing lab: Jacob Corn. Depositing organization: University of California, Berkeley. Publication: Atlastins remodel the endoplasmic reticulum for selective autophagy. Liang JR, Lingeman E, Ahmed S, Corn JE. J Cell Biol. 2018 Aug 24. pii: jcb.201804185. doi: 10.1083/jcb.201804185. PubMed 30143524.
Backbone
  Vector backbone: pCRISPRia-v2
  Backbone manufacturer: Jonathan Weissman, Addgene #84832
  Backbone size w/o insert (bp): 8200
  Vector type: Mammalian Expression, Lentiviral
  Selectable markers: Puromycin ; BFP
Growth in bacteria
  Bacterial resistance: Ampicillin, 100 μg/mL
  Growth temperature: 37°C
  Growth strain: NEB Stable
  Copy number: High Copy
Gene/Insert
  Gene/Insert name: Non-targeting sgRNA #1
  gRNA/shRNA sequence: GCGCCAAACGTGCCCTGACGG
  Species: H. sapiens (human)
  Promoter: mU6 promoter
  Cloning method: Restriction Enzyme; 5′ cloning site BstX1 (not destroyed); 3′ cloning site BlpI (not destroyed)
  Sequencing primers: 5′ gcgccaattctgcagacaaa; 3′ CCTTCTCTAGGCACCGGTTC
Terms and licenses: Academic/Nonprofit Terms; Industry Terms: Not Available to Industry
How to cite: pLG1-puro Non-targeting sgRNA 1 was a gift from Jacob Corn (Addgene plasmid # 109002 ; http://n2t.net/addgene:109002 ; RRID:Addgene_109002)
